>Addgene plasmid #185132 | KBB484 | addgene full sequence | sequence record 367189 | Addgene NGS Result
ATGGCATGACAGTAAGAGAATTATGCAGTGCTGCCATAACCATGAGTGATAACACTGCGGCCAACTTACT
TCTGACAACGATCGGAGGACCGAAGGAGCTAACCGCTTTTTTGCACAACATGGGGGATCATGTAACTCGC
CTTGATCGTTGGGAACCGGAGCTGAATGAAGCCATACCAAACGACGAGCGTGACACCACGATGCCTGTAG
CAATGGCAACAACGTTGCGCAAACTATTAACTGGCGAACTACTTACTCTAGCTTCCCGGCAACAATTAAT
AGACTGGATGGAGGCGGATAAAGTTGCAGGACCACTTCTGCGCTCGGCCCTTCCGGCTGGCTGGTTTATT
GCTGATAAATCTGGAGCCGGTGAGCGTGGGTCTCGCGGTATCATTGCAGCACTGGGGCCAGATGGTAAGC
CCTCCCGTATCGTAGTTATCTACACGACGGGGAGTCAGGCAACTATGGATGAACGAAATAGACAGATCGC
TGAGATAGGTGCCTCACTGATTAAGCATTGGTAACTGTCAGACCAAGTTTACTCATATATACTTTAGATT
GATTTAAAACTTCATTTTTAATTTAAAAGGATCTAGGTGAAGATCCTTTTTGATAATCTCATGACCAAAA
TCCCTTAACGTGAGTTTTCGTTCCACTGAGCGTCAGACCCCGTAGAAAAGATCAAAGGATCTTCTTGAGA
TCCTTTTTTTCTGCGCGTAATCTGCTGCTTGCAAACAAAAAAACCACCGCTACCAGCGGTGGTTTGTTTG
CCGGATCAAGAGCTACCAACTCTTTTTCCGAAGGTAACTGGCTTCAGCAGAGCGCAGATACCAAATACTG
TTCTTCTAGTGTAGCCGTAGTTAGGCCACCACTTCAAGAACTCTGTAGCACCGCCTACATACCTCGCTCT
GCTAATCCTGTTACCAGTGGCTGCTGCCAGTGGCGATAAGTCGTGTCTTACCGGGTTGGACTCAAGACGA
TAGTTACCGGATAAGGCGCAGCGGTCGGGCTGAACGGGGGGTTCGTGCACACAGCCCAGCTTGGAGCGAA
CGACCTACACCGAACTGAGATACCTACAGCGTGAGCTATGAGAAAGCGCCACGCTTCCCGAAGGGAGAAA
GGCGGACAGGTATCCGGTAAGCGGCAGGGTCGGAACAGGAGAGCGCACGAGGGAGCTTCCAGGGGGAAAC
GCCTGGTATCTTTATAGTCCTGTCGGGTTTCGCCACCTCTGACTTGAGCGTCGATTTTTGTGATGCTCGT
CAGGGGGGCGGAGCCTATGGAAAAACGCCAGCAACGCGGCCTTTTTACGGTTCCTGGCCTTTTGCTGGCC
TTTTGCTCACATGTTCTTTCCTGCGTTATCCCCTGATTCTGTGGATAACCGTATTACCGCCTTTGAGTGA
GCTGATACCGCTCGCCGCAGCCGAACGACCGAGCGCAGCGAGTCAGTGAGCGAGGAAGCGGAAGAGCGCC
CAATACGCAAACCGCCTCTCCCCGCGCGTTGGCCGATTCATTAATGCAGCTGGCACGACAGGTTTCCCGA
CTGGAAAGCGGGCAGTGAGCGCAACGCAATTAATGTGAGTTAGCTCACTCATTAGGCACCCCAGGCTTTA
CACTTTATGCTTCCGGCTCGTATGTTGTGTGGAATTGTGAGCGGATAACAATTTCACACAGGAAACAGCT
ATGACCATGATTACGCCAAGCGCGCAATTAACCCTCACTAAAGGGAACAAAAGCTGGAGCTCGTGACAGC
CCTCCGAAGGAAGACTCTCCTCCGTGCGTCCTCGTCTTCACCGGTCGCGTTCCTGAAACGCAGATGTGCC
TCGCGCCGCACTGCTCCGAACAATAAAGATTCTACAATACTAGCTTTTATGGTTATGAAGAGGAAAAATT
GGCAGTAACCTGGCCCCACAAACCTTCAAATGAACGAATCAAATTAACAACCATAGGATGATAATGCGAT
TAGTTTTTTAGCCTTATTTCTGGGGTAATTAATCAGCGAAGCGATGATTTTTGATCTATTAACGGATATA
TAAATGCAAAAACTGCATAACCACTTTAACTAATACTTTCAACATTTTCGGTTTGTATTACTTCTTATTC
AAATGTAATAAAAGTATCAACAAAAAATTGTTAATATACCTCTATACTTTAACGTCAAGGAGAAAAAACT
ATAATGGCGTTGGAAGAAGTGGTACGATACTTAGGACCTCACAATGAGATCCCTTTGACACTCACTAGAG
ACTCGGAGACTGGCCATTTCCTCCTGAAACATTTTCTGCCCATTTTGCAGCAATATCATGACACGGGGAA
TATTAACGAGACCAACCCCGATAGTTTCCCCACTGATGAGGAAAGAAATAAATTACTGGCACATTATGGA
ATTGCTGTAAATACAGACGACCGAGGTGAGTTATGGATAGAGCTGGAAAAATGTTTACAATTATTAAACA
TGCTAAATTTATTCGGTTTGTTCCAGGATGCATTCGAATTTGAGGAGCCTGAAACAGATCAGGATGAAGA
AGATCCCAGCCATTCGAAACTACCAGAAAACAAGACCAAAAGTGAAAATTCTAAGGATAATATCAGCTCA
AAGAGGATTAATAATTTACAAGATATGAGCCTGGATTCTGATGCACACAGAGAATTAGGCTCTCCTTTAA
AAAAACTAAAAATAGATACCTCTGTAATAGATGCTGAGAGTGACTCCACTCCGAATACTGCCAGAGGCAA
GCCTAACGATGATATTAATAAGGGCCCTAGCGGCGACAATGAAAGTAATGGCACTGATGACAATGACAGA
ACCGCTGGACCTATCATAACATTCACTCATGACCTAACTTCTGACTTTTTAAGCAGTCCACTGAAAATCA
TGAAAGCACTACCTTCTCCAGTTGTAAATGATAATGAACAGAAGATGAAACTAGAGGCATTCTTACAACG
GTTGTTATTTCCAGAAATTCAAGAAATGCCTACATCCCTTAATAATGACAGCAGTAATAGAAATTCAGAA
GGGGGGAGCTCAAACCAACAACAACAGCACGTATCATTTGATAGCCTTTTGCAAGAGGTAAACGACGCTT
TTCCTAATACTCAATTAAATCTTAATATTCCTGTAGATGAGCATGGAAACACACCATTACATTGGCTGAC
TTCAATAGCAAACCTGGAATTAGTGAAACACCTGGTTAAGCATGGTTCAAACAGATTATATGGTGATAAT
ATGGGGGAGTCATGCCTAGTGAAAGCTGTCAAATCAGTAAATAATTACGACTCTGGTACTTTTGAGGCAC
TTCTAGATTATTTATATCCATGTTTAATTTTGGAAGACTCAATGAATAGAACAATTTTGCACCATATCAT
TATTACGTCTGGTATGACTGGCTGTTCAGCAGCTGCGAAATATTATTTAGATATTTTAATGGGATGGATT
GTCAAGAAACAAAATAGACCCATTCAAAGTGGTACTAACGAAAAAGAAAGCAAACCGAATGACAAAAATG
GGGAAAGAAAGGACTCTATACTAGAAAATTTGGACCTGAAATGGATAATAGCAAACATGCTCAATGCGCA
GGACTCTAAGGGCGATACTTGCTTGAACATTGCGGCAAGATTGGGAAACATTTCAATAGTAGACGCTTTA
TTAGATTACGGTGCTGACCCATTTATTGCAAACAAATCAGGGTTGAGACCCGTGGATTTTGGGGCAGGTA
CTTCAAAATTACAAAATACGAACGGCGGTGACGAAAACTCGAAGATGGTCTCTAAGGGTGATTACGACGG
TCAAAAAAATGGAAAGGCCAAAAAAATAAGGTCTCAACTGTTGAAAAACCCACCTGAAACAACTTCGTTA
ATTAATGATGTCCAAAATTTACTGAATTCAATCTCGAAAGATTATGAGAATGAAACAGTGCAATATAATG
AGAAATTAGAAAAACTACACAAGGAATTGAACGAACAGCGAGAAGAATTAGCTAATTCTAGAGAACAACT
AGCAAATGTGAAGCAATTGAAAGATGAATACTCACTAATGCAAGAGCAATTGACCAATTTAAAAGCAGGA
ATTGAAGAAGAAGAGGAAAGTTTTAGGGAAGAGAGCAAAAAGCTAGGAATAATTGCAGATGAAAGTTCAG
GTATTGATTGGGACTCTAGTGAATATGATGCAGATGAACCCTTCAAAGTAGAGTTCCTTTCAGATTTCTT
GGAGGATAAATTACAAAAGAATTATGAAGGCGATATTTCCAAACTATTAGAAGCGGAGTCGAAAGAGCAG
ATAATGGAACAGATACGAAATCAACTTCCCGCAGAAAAAATCCAATCGATGCTTCCACCAACGGTCTTAT
TGAAGGCAAGGATAAATGCATACAAGCGGAATGATAAACACCTAACCAATGTATTGGATACAATCAGCAC
CAAACAATCAGAATTAGAGAATAAATTTAGAAGAGTGTTATCTTTATGTTTGAAAATCGACGAAAATAAA
GTTGACAATATGCTTGATGGTTTGTTACAGGCCATATCTTCTGAAGACCCACAAGACATTGACACTGACG
AAATGCAAGATTTTTTAAAAAAGCATGCTTCAGGTCGAGCTATGGCTAGCAAAGGAGAAGAACTCTTCAC
TGGAGTTGTCCCAATTCTTGTTGAATTAGATGGTGATGTTAATGGGCACAAATTTTCTGTCAGTGGAGAG
GGTGAAGGTGATGCAACATACGGAAAACTTACCCTTAAATTTATTTGCACTACTGGAAAACTACCTGTTC
CATGGCCAACACTTGTCACTACTTTCACTTATGGTGTTCAGTGCTTTTCAAGATACCCGGATCATATGAA
ACGGCATGACTTTTTCAAGAGTGCCATGCCCGAAGGTTATGTACAGGAAAGAACTATATTTTTCAAAGAT
GACGGGAACTACAAGACACGTGCTGAAGTCAAGTTTGAAGGTGATACCCTTGTTAATAGAATCGAGTTAA
AAGGTATTGATTTTAAAGAAGATGGAGACATTCTTGGGCACAAATTGGAATACAACTATAACTCACACAA
TGTATACATCATGGCAGACAAACAAAAGAATGGAATCAAAGCTAACTTCAAAATTAGACACAACATTGAA
GATGGAAGCGTTCAACTAGCAGACCATTATCAACAAAATACTCCAATTGGCGATGGCCCTGTCCTTTTAC
CAGACAACCATTACCTGTCCACACAATCTGCCCTTTCGAAAGATCCCAACGAAAAGAGAGACCACATGGT
CCTTCTTGAGTTTGTAACAGCTGCTGGGATTACACATGGCATGGATGAACTATACAAAGGATCCGGCTGC
TAAAGAACTAGTGGATCCCCCGGGCTGCAGGAATTCGATATCAAGCTTATCGATACCGTCGACCTCGAGT
CATGTAATTAGTTATGTCACGCTTACATTCACGCCCTCCCCCCACATCCGCTCTAACCGAAAAGGAAGGA
GTTAGACAACCTGAAGTCTAGGTCCCTATTTATTTTTTTATAGTTATGTTAGTATTAAGAACGTTATTTA
TATTTCAAATTTTTCTTTTTTTTCTGTACAGACGCGTGTACGCATGTAACATTATACTGAAAACCTTGCT
TGAGAAGGTTTTGGGACGCTCGAAGGCTTTAATTTGCGGCCGGTACCCAATTCGCCCTATAGTGAGTCGT
ATTACGCGCGCTCACTGGCCGTCGTTTTACAACGTCGTGACTGGGAAAACCCTGGCGTTACCCAACTTAA
TCGCCTTGCAGCACATCCCCCTTTCGCCAGCTGGCGTAATAGCGAAGAGGCCCGCACCGATCGCCCTTCC
CAACAGTTGCGCAGCCTGAATGGCGAATGG
[124 nt withheld, positions 5841-5964]
C
[91 nt withheld, positions 5966-6056]
A
[49 nt withheld, positions 6058-6106]
CCTTTGACGTTGGAGTCCACGTTCTTT
[37 nt withheld, positions 6134-6170]
ACCCTATCTCGGTCTATTCTTTTGATTTATAAGGGATTTTGCCGATTTCGGCCTATTGGTTAAAAAATGA
GCTGATTTAACAAAAATTTAACGCGAATTTTAACAAAATATTAACGCTTACAATTTCCTGATGCGGTATT
TTCTCCTTACGCATCTGTGCGGTATTTCACACCGCATAGGGTAATAACTGATATAATTAAATTGAAGCTC
TAATTTGTGAGTTTAGTATACATGCATTTACTTATAATACAGTTTTTTAGTTTTGCTGGCCGCATCTTCT
CAAATATGCTTCCCAGCCTGCTTTTCTGTAACGTTCACCCTCTACCTTAGCATCCCTTCCCTTTGCAAAT
AGTCCTCTTCCAACAATAATAATGTCAGATCCTGTAGAGACCACATCATCCACGGTTCTATACTGTTGAC
CCAATGCGTCTCCCTTGTCATCTAAACCCACACCGGGTGTCATAATCAACCAATCGTAACCTTCATCTCT
TCCACCCATGTCTCTTTGAGCAATAAAGCCGATAACAAAATCTTTGTCGCTCTTCGCAATGTCAACAGTA
CCCTTAGTATATTCTCCAGTAGATAGGGAGCCCTTGCATGACAATTCTGCTAACATCAAAAGGCCTCTAG
GTTCCTTTGTTACTTCTTCTGCCGCCTGCTTCAAACCGCTAACAATACCTGGGCCCACCACACCGTGTGC
ATTCGTAATGTCTGCCCATTCTGCTATTCTGTATACACCCGCAGAGTACTGCAATTTGACTGTATTACCA
ATGTCAGCAAATTTTCTGTCTTCGAAGAGTAAAAAATTGTACTTGGCGGATAATGCCTTTAGCGGCTTAA
CTGTGCCCTCCATGGAAAAATCAGTCAAGATATCCACATGTGTTTTTAGTAAACAAATTTTGGGACCTAA
TGCTTCAACTAACTCCAGTAATTCCTTGGTGGTACGAACATCCAATGAAGCACACAAGTTTGTTTGCTTT
TCGTGCATGATATTAAATAGCTTGGCAGCAACAGGACTAGGATGAGTAGCAGCACGTTCCTTATATGTAG
CTTTCGACATGATTTATCTTCGTTTCCTGCAGGTTTTTGTTCTGTGCAGTTGGGTTAAGAATACTGGGCA
ATTTCATGTTTCTTCAACACTACATATGCGTATATATACCAATCTAAGTCTGTGCTCCTTCCTTCGTTCT
TCCTTCTGTTCGGAGATTACCGAATCAAAAAAATTTCAAGGAAACCGAAATCAAAAAAAAGAATAAAAAA
AAAATGATGAATTGAAAAGGTGGTATGGTGCACTCTCAGTACAATCTGCTCTGATGCCGCATAGTTAAGC
CAGCCCCGACACCCGCCAACACCCGCTGACGCGCCCTGACGGGCTTGTCTGCTCCCGGCATCCGCTTACA
GACAAGCTGTGACCGTCTCCGGGAGCTGCATGTGTCAGAGGTTTTCACCGTCATCACCGAAACGCGCGAG
ACGAAAGGGCCTCGTGATACGCCTATTTTTATAGGTTAATGTCATGATAATAATGGTTTCTTAGACGGAT
CGCTTGCCTGTAACTTACACGCGCCTCGTATCTTTTAATGATGGAATAATTTGGGAATTTACTCTGTGTT
TATTTATTTTTATGTTTTGTATTTGGATTTTAGAAAGTAAATAAAGAAGGTAGAAGAGTTACGGAATGAA
GAAAAAAAAATAAACAAAGGTTTAAAAAATTTCAACAAAAAGCGTACTTTACATATATATTTATTAGACA
AGAAAAGCAGATTAAATAGATATACATTCGATTAACGATAAGTAAAATGTAAAATCACAGGATTTTCGTG
TGTGGTCTTCTACACAGACAAGATGAAACAATTCGGCATTAATACCTGAGAGCAGGAAGAGCAAGATAAA
AGGTAGTATTTGTTGGCGATCCCCCTAGAGTCTTTTACATCTTCGGAAAACAAAAACTATTTTTTCTTTA
ATTTCTTTTTTTACTTTCTATTTTTAATTTATATATTTATATTAAAAAATTTAAATTATAATTATTTTTA
TAGCACGTGATGAAAAGGACCCAGGTGGCACTTTTCGGGGAAATGTGCGCGGAACCCCTATTTGTTTATT
TTTCTAAATACATTCAAATATGTATCCGCTCATGAGACAATAACCCTGATAAATGCTTCAATAATATTGA
AAAAGGAAGAGTATGAGTATTCAACATTTCCGTGTCGCCCTTATTCCCTTTTTTGCGGCATTTTGCCTTC
CTGTTTTTGCTCACCCAGAAACGCTGGTGAAAGTAAAAGATGCTGAAGATCAGTTGGGTGCACGAGTGGG
TTACATCGAACTGGATCTCAACAGCGGTAAGATCCTTGAGAGTTTTCGCCCCGAAGAACGTTTTCCAATG
ATGAGCACTTTTAAAGTTCTGCTATGTGGCGCGGTATTATCCCGTATTGACGCCGGGCAAGAGCAACTCG
GTCGCCGCATACACTATTCTCAGAATGACTTGGTTGAGTACTCACCAGTCACAGAAAAGCATCTTACGG
Features (pLannotate 1.2.2; 22 found; start..end, strand, type, name):
    695..1283    +  rep_origin     ori: high-copy-number ColE1/pMB1/pBR322/pUC origin of replication
   1466..1558    +  CDS            lacI (fragment): lac repressor; lacI; The lac repressor binds to the lac operator to inhibit transcription in E. coli. This inhibition can be relieved by adding lactose or isopropyl-β-D-thiogalactopyranoside (IPTG).
   1571..1592    +  protein_bind   CAP binding site: CAP binding activates transcription in the presence of cAMP. E. coli catabolite activator protein
   1607..1637    +  promoter       lac promoter: promoter for the E. coli lac operon
   1645..1661    +  protein_bind   lac operator: The lac repressor binds to the lac operator to inhibit transcription in E. coli. This inhibition can be relieved by adding lactose or isopropyl-β-D-thiogalactopyranoside (IPTG). lac repressor encoded by lacI
   1706..1724    +  promoter       T3 promoter: promoter for bacteriophage T3 RNA polymerase
   1743..2162    +  promoter       GAL1 promoter: S. cerevisiae GAL1; inducible promoter, regulated by Gal4
   2174..4582    +  CDS            SWI6: SWI6_YEAST - Experimental evidence at protein level: Swiss-Prot protein existence level 1. Part of a complex involved in cell-cycle-dependent transcription. SWI4 and SWI6 are required for formation of the cell- cycle box factor-DNA complex. The repeated element in the upstream region of HO (5'-CACGAAAA-3') is called the cell cycle box (CCB). From Saccharomyces cerevisiae (strain ATCC 204508 / S288c) (Baker's yeast).
   4592..5308    +  CDS            sg12: sg12 is a basic (constitutively fluorescent) long stokes shift fluorescent protein published in 1997, derived from Aequorea victoria.
   5324..5389    +  misc_feature   MCS (fragment): pBluescript multiple cloning site
   5390..5637    +  terminator     CYC1 terminator: S. cerevisiae CYC1; transcription terminator for CYC1
   5656..5674    -  promoter       T7 promoter: promoter for bacteriophage T7 RNA polymerase
   5682..5837    +  CDS            lacZα (fragment): LacZα fragment of β-galactosidase; lacZ fragment
   5841..6269    +  rep_origin     f1 ori (sequence partly withheld): f1 bacteriophage origin of replication; arrow indicates direction of (+) strand synthesis
   6297..6348    -  misc_feature   bom (fragment): basis of mobility region from pBR322
   6427..7230    -  CDS            URA3: orotidine-5'-phosphate decarboxylase, required for uracil biosynthesis; S. cerevisiae URA3; yeast auxotrophic marker, counterselectable with 5-fluoroorotic acid (5-FOA)
   7231..7446    -  promoter       URA3 promoter: S. cerevisiae URA3
   7454..7503    -  misc_feature   bom (fragment): basis of mobility region from pBR322
   7605..7640    -  CDS            rop (fragment): Rop protein, which maintains plasmids at low copy number; rop
   7708..8211    -  misc_feature   CEN/ARS: S. cerevisiae CEN6 centromere fused to an autonomously replicating sequence
   8248..8352    +  promoter       AmpR promoter: bla
   8353..524     +  CDS            AmpR (across the origin): β-lactamase; bla; confers resistance to ampicillin, carbenicillin, and related antibiotics
