[The description below was written by a language model from this plasmid's Addgene catalogue record and pLannotate feature annotations shown in this document.]
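Description:
KBB484 is a yeast expression plasmid built on the pRS316 backbone, an E. coli–S. cerevisiae shuttle vector of about 8.7 kb. In bacteria it replicates from a high-copy ColE1/pUC-type origin and is selected through the β-lactamase (AmpR) gene. An f1 origin is also present, along with remnants of the pBluescript-derived lac promoter/operator and lacZα region. In yeast, the CEN6/ARS element provides autonomous replication and centromere-based segregation, which keeps the plasmid stable at low copy number. The URA3 gene, with its own promoter, complements uracil auxotrophy and can be counterselected with 5-fluoroorotic acid.

The payload is the full-length S. cerevisiae SWI6 open reading frame, which encodes a component of the cell-cycle-dependent transcription complexes. It is fused at its C terminus to GFP; the feature table labels this reading frame as an Aequorea victoria-derived variant, sg12. Expression is driven by the GAL1 promoter, which is regulated by Gal4 and allows galactose-inducible production of the fusion protein. Transcription ends at the CYC1 terminator, located just past a fragment of the multiple cloning site. Bacteriophage T3 and T7 promoters flank the cassette as carry-overs from the backbone polylinker. The insert was introduced by restriction cloning, but the record does not specify the sites used.

The associated publication concerns Crm1-dependent nuclear shuttling of Swi6 and activation of MBF transcription. In that context, the plasmid is suited to inducible expression of fluorescently tagged Swi6 for following its subcellular localisation and nucleocytoplasmic transport in live yeast. As the full-length version, it may also serve as a reference for altered forms of the protein, although the record itself does not describe any such variants.
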