Addgene plasmid #185132: KBB484
Purpose: SWI6-GFP full length under control of GAL1 promotion
Depositing lab: Ken Belanger. Depositing organization: Colgate University. Publication: Exportin Crm1 is important for Swi6 nuclear shuttling and MBF transcription activation in Saccharomyces cerevisiae. Belanger KD, Yewdell WT, Barber MF, Russo AN, Pettit MA, Damuth EK, Hussain N, Geier SJ, Belanger KG. BMC Mol Cell Biol. 2022 Feb 21;23(1):10. doi: 10.1186/s12860-022-00409-6. PubMed 35189816.
Backbone
  Vector backbone: pRS316
  Vector type: Yeast Expression
  Selectable markers: URA3
Growth in bacteria
  Bacterial resistance: Ampicillin, 100 μg/mL
  Growth temperature: 37°C
  Growth strain: DH5alpha
  Copy number: High Copy
Gene/Insert
  Gene/Insert name: SWI6
  Species: S. cerevisiae (budding yeast)
  Tag / fusion protein: GFP (C terminal on insert)
  Cloning method: Restriction Enzyme; 5′ cloning site unknown (unknown if destroyed)
Terms and licenses: Academic/Nonprofit Terms; Industry Terms: Not Available to Industry
How to cite: KBB484 was a gift from Ken Belanger (Addgene plasmid # 185132 ; http://n2t.net/addgene:185132 ; RRID:Addgene_185132)
